Addgene plasmid #17558: Myc-Foxo1-WT 6KR
Depositing lab: Domenico Accili. Depositing organization: Columbia University. Publication: FoxO1 protects against pancreatic beta cell failure through NeuroD and MafA induction. Kitamura YI, Kitamura T, Kruse JP, Raum JC, Stein R, Gu W, Accili D. Cell Metab. 2005 Sep . 2(3):153-63. 10.1016/j.cmet.2005.08.004 PubMed 16154098.
Backbone
  Vector backbone: pCMV5
  Backbone size w/o insert (bp): 4700
  Vector type: Mammalian Expression
Growth in bacteria
  Bacterial resistance: Ampicillin, 100 μg/mL
  Growth temperature: 37°C
  Growth strain: DH5alpha
  Copy number: Unknown
Gene/Insert
  Gene/Insert name: Foxo1 6KR (alt names: Foxo1; Fkhr; forkhead box O1)
  Species: M. musculus (mouse)
  Insert size (bp): 2100
  Mutation: K242R, K246R, K259R, K262R, K271R, K291R
  Entrez Gene: Foxo1 (a.k.a. Afxh, FKHR, Fkhr1, Foxo1a)
  Promoter: CMV
  Tag / fusion protein: Myc (N terminal on insert)
  Cloning method: Restriction Enzyme; 5′ cloning site XbaI (not destroyed); 3′ cloning site XbaI (not destroyed)
  Sequencing primers: 5′ CMV-F; pCEP-F; 3′ hGH-pA-R
Terms and licenses: Academic/Nonprofit Terms; Industry Terms: Not Available to Industry
Depositor comments: Plasmid contains K219R and L619P polymorphisms.
How to cite: Myc-Foxo1-WT 6KR was a gift from Domenico Accili (Addgene plasmid # 17558 ; http://n2t.net/addgene:17558 ; RRID:Addgene_17558)
