[The description below was written by a language model from this plasmid's Addgene catalogue record.]
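Description:
Myc-Foxo1-WT 6KR is a mammalian expression plasmid built on the pCMV5 backbone (about 4.7 kb without insert), carrying a roughly 2.1 kb mouse Foxo1 (forkhead box O1, also known as Fkhr) coding sequence. It is propagated in E. coli under ampicillin selection; the record lists the copy number as unknown and does not describe the bacterial origin or any mammalian selection marker, so the plasmid appears suited mainly to transient transfection. Expression is driven by the CMV promoter, a strong constitutive promoter in most mammalian cell lines. The listed 3′ sequencing primer anneals in a human growth hormone polyadenylation region, which suggests that this element terminates the transcript. The insert was cloned into a single XbaI site that is retained on both sides, so it can be released with one enzyme, but its orientation is not enforced by the cloning strategy.

The encoded protein carries an N-terminal Myc epitope tag for detection or immunoprecipitation. It also carries six lysine-to-arginine substitutions: K242R, K246R, K259R, K262R, K271R and K291R. Replacing lysine with arginine preserves positive charge while preventing modification of the side chain, and is commonly used to mimic a constitutively non-acetylated state. "WT" in the name presumably means an otherwise wild-type Foxo1 background, though the record does not explain it. The depositor notes that the sequence also contains K219R and L619P polymorphisms. The associated work concerns FoxO1 protecting pancreatic beta cells from failure through induction of NeuroD and MafA, so the construct would typically be used to compare this lysine mutant with other Foxo1 forms in cultured cells.
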