>Addgene plasmid #17558 | Myc-Foxo1-WT 6KR | addgene partial sequence | sequence record 65349 | CMV-F 5'-CGCAAATGGGCGGTAGGCGTG-3'
CTATATAAGCAGAGCTCGTTTAGTGAACCGTCAGAATTGCCATGGAGCAGAAGCTGATCAGCGAGGAGGA
CCTGAACGAATTCAGATCTGGTACCACGCGTATCGATAAGCTTGCATGCCTGCAGGTCGACTCTAGAGTC
ACCATGGCCGAGGCGCCCCAGGTGGTGGAGACCGACCCGGACTTCGAGCCGCTGCCCCGGCAGCGCTCCT
GTACCTGGCCGCTGCCCAGGCCGGAGTTTAACCAGTCCAACTCGACCACCTCCAGTCCGGCGCCGTCGGG
CGGCGCGGCCGCCAACCCCGACGCCGCGGCGAGCCTGGCCTCGGCGTCCGCTGTCAGCACCGACTTTATG
AGCAACCTGAGCCTGCTGGAGGAGAGTGAGGACTTCGCGCGGGCGCCAGGCTGCGTGT
