>Addgene plasmid #17558 | Myc-Foxo1-WT 6KR | addgene partial sequence | sequence record 65350 | pCEP-fwd 5'-AGAGCTCGTTTAGTGAACCG-3'
AAGCTGATCAGCGAGGAGGACCTGAACGAATTCAGATCTGGTACCACGCGTATCGATAAGCTTGCATGCC
TGCAGGTCGACTCTAGAGTCACCATGGCCGAGGCGCCCCAGGTGGTGGAGACCGACCCGGACTTCGAGCC
GCTGCCCCGGCAGCGCTCCTGTACCTGGCCGCTGCCCAGGCCGGAGTTTAACCAGTCCAACTCGACCACC
TCCAGTCCGGCGCCGTCGGGCGGCGCGGCCGCCAACCCCGACGCCGCGGCGAGCCTGGCCTCGGCGTCCG
CTGTCAGCACCGACTTTATGAGCAACCTGAGCCTGCTGGAGGAGAGTGAGGACTTCGCGCGGGCGCCAGG
CTGCGTG
