>Addgene plasmid #17558 | Myc-Foxo1-WT 6KR | addgene partial sequence | sequence record 65479 | hGH-pA-R 5'-CCAGCTTGGTTCCCAATAGA-3'
GGTTGTCTTCCCAACTTGCCCCTTGCTCCATACCACCCCCCTCCACCCCATAATATTATAGAAGGACACC
TAGTCAGACAAAATGATGCAACTTAATTTTATTAGGACAAGGCTGGTGGGCACTGGAGTGGCAACTTCCA
GGGCCAGGAGAGGCACTGGGGAGGGGTCACAGGGATGCCACCCGGGATCCTCTAGAATTCAGCGGCCGCT
TTTTTTTTTTTTTTTTTTTTTTTTTTTTTAATCTTGAAAACTATAAGGAGGGGTGAAGGGCATCTTTGGA
CTGCTCCTCAGTTCCTGCTGTCAGACAATCTGAAGGACTTTTAAATGTAGCCTGCTCACTAACTCTTAGC
CTGACACCCAGCTGTGTGTTGTAGTCTTGACACTGTGTGGGAAGCTTTGGTTGGGCAACACATTATCAAA
GTTAAAATCCAAGGTATCTCCATCCATGGGGTCATTCCGAATGATGGACTCCATGTCACAGTCCAAGCGC
TCAATAAACATGCCATCCAAGTCACTTGGGAGCTTCTCCTGGTGGAGGACACCCATCCTACCATAGCCAT
TGCAGCTGCTCACCGAGGAGTAGCTGCCCAGGGCACTCATCTGCATGGGGTGGGACAGAGGCACTTGTAA
AGGTGTCTTCACGGGGGTCAAGCGGTTCATGGCAGATGTGTGAGGCATGGTGTTCACCACATGGGGCAGG
GTACGGCCGTTGACCGAAGCCGTTTGCTGTGCATGTCCAGGGTGGGTGTGGGAGCTGGGGTTCATCATTT
TGTTATGAGATGCCTGGCTGCCATACGCTGGCATGACCGAATTAGGGCCCATCATTACATTTTGGCCCAG
GACCCGACTGTTGGGTTGGGCCACTCCGGGATCAACCGGTGACATAATGTC
