>Addgene plasmid #17558 | Myc-Foxo1-WT 6KR | addgene partial sequence | sequence record 65480 | mFoxo1-F 5'-aaggccatcgagagctcag-3'
GTCGCAGATCTACGAGTGGATGGTGAAGAGCGTGCCCTACTTCAAGGATAAGGGCGACAGCAACAGCTCG
GCGGGCTGGAAGAATTCAATTCGCCACAATCTGTCCCTTCACAGCAGGTTTATTCGAGTGCAGAATGAAG
GAACTGGAAAGAGTTCTTGGTGGATGCTCAATCCAGAGGGAGGCAGGAGCGGAAGATCACCCCGGAGAAG
AGCTGCGTCCATGGACAACAACAGTAGATTTGCTAGGAGCCGAGGGCGGGCTGCTAAGAAAAGAGCATCT
CTCCAGTCTGGGCAAGAGGGTCCTGGAGACAGCCCTGGGTCTCAGTTTTCTAGGTGGCCTGCGAGTCCTG
GGTCCCACAGCAACGATGACTTTGATAACTGGAGTACATTTCGTCCTCGAACCAGCTCAAATGCTAGTAC
CATCAGTGGGAGACTTTCTCCCATCATGACAGAGCAGGATGACCTGGGAGATGGGGACGTGCATTCCCTG
GTGTATCCACCCTCTGCTGCCAAGATGGCGTCTACGCTGCCCAGTCTGTCTGAAATCAGCAATCCAGAAA
ACATGGAGAACCTTCTGGATAATCTCAACCTTCTCTCGTCCCCAACATCTTTAACTGTGTCCACCCAGTC
CTCGCCTGGCAGCATGATGCAGCAGACACCATGCTATTCGTTTGCACCGCCAAACACCAGTCTAAATTCA
CCCAGTCCAAACTACTCAAAGTACACATACGGCCAATCCAGCATGAGCCCTTTGCCCCAGATGCCTATGC
AGACACTTCAGGACAGCAAATCAAGTTACGGAGGATTGAACCAGTATAACTGTGCCCCAGGACTCT
